>Addgene plasmid #107170 | V5-miniTurbo-NES_pCDNA3 | addgene full sequence | sequence record 363045 | Addgene NGS Result
CCATAGTCCCGCCCCTAACTCCGCCCATCCCGCCCCTAACTCCGCCCAGTTCCGCCCATTCTCCGCCCCA
TGGCTGACTAATTTTTTTTATTTATGCAGAGGCCGAGGCCGCCTCTGCCTCTGAGCTATTCCAGAAGTAG
TGAGGAGGCTTTTTTGGAGGCCTAGGCTTTTGCAAAAAGCTCCCGGGAGCTTGTATATCCATTTTCGGAT
CTGATCAAGAGACAGGATGAGGATCGTTTCGCATGATTGAACAAGATGGATTGCACGCAGGTTCTCCGGC
CGCTTGGGTGGAGAGGCTATTCGGCTATGACTGGGCACAACAGACAATCGGCTGCTCTGATGCCGCCGTG
TTCCGGCTGTCAGCGCAGGGGCGCCCGGTTCTTTTTGTCAAGACCGACCTGTCCGGTGCCCTGAATGAAC
TGCAGGACGAGGCAGCGCGGCTATCGTGGCTGGCCACGACGGGCGTTCCTTGCGCAGCTGTGCTCGACGT
TGTCACTGAAGCGGGAAGGGACTGGCTGCTATTGGGCGAAGTGCCGGGGCAGGATCTCCTGTCATCTCAC
CTTGCTCCTGCCGAGAAAGTATCCATCATGGCTGATGCAATGCGGCGGCTGCATACGCTTGATCCGGCTA
CCTGCCCATTCGACCACCAAGCGAAACATCGCATCGAGCGAGCACGTACTCGGATGGAAGCCGGTCTTGT
CGATCAGGATGATCTGGACGAAGAGCATCAGGGGCTCGCGCCAGCCGAACTGTTCGCCAGGCTCAAGGCG
CGCATGCCCGACGGCGAGGATCTCGTCGTGACCCATGGCGATGCCTGCTTGCCGAATATCATGGTGGAAA
ATGGCCGCTTTTCTGGATTCATCGACTGTGGCCGGCTGGGTGTGGCGGACCGCTATCAGGACATAGCGTT
GGCTACCCGTGATATTGCTGAAGAGCTTGGCGGCGAATGGGCTGACCGCTTCCTCGTGCTTTACGGTATC
GCCGCTCCCGATTCGCAGCGCATCGCCTTCTATCGCCTTCTTGACGAGTTCTTCTGAGCGGGACTCTGGG
GTTCGAAATGACCGACCAAGCGACGCCCAACCTGCCATCACGAGATTTCGATTCCACCGCCGCCTTCTAT
GAAAGGTTGGGCTTCGGAATCGTTTTCCGGGACGCCGGCTGGATGATCCTCCAGCGCGGGGATCTCATGC
TGGAGTTCTTCGCCCACCCCAACTTGTTTATTGCAGCTTATAATGGTTACAAATAAAGCAATAGCATCAC
AAATTTCACAAATAAAGCATTTTTTTCACTGCATTCTAGTTGTGGTTTGTCCAAACTCATCAATGTATCT
TATCATGTCTGTATACCGTCGACCTCTAGCTAGAGCTTGGCGTAATCATGGTCATAGCTGTTTCCTGTGT
GAAATTGTTATCCGCTCACAATTCCACACAACATACGAGCCGGAAGCATAAAGTGTAAAGCCTGGGGTGC
CTAATGAGTGAGCTAACTCACATTAATTGCGTTGCGCTCACTGCCCGCTTTCCAGTCGGGAAACCTGTCG
TGCCAGCTGCATTAATGAATCGGCCAACGCGCGGGGAGAGGCGGTTTGCGTATTGGGCGCTCTTCCGCTT
CCTCGCTCACTGACTCGCTGCGCTCGGTCGTTCGGCTGCGGCGAGCGGTATCAGCTCACTCAAAGGCGGT
AATACGGTTATCCACAGAATCAGGGGATAACGCAGGAAAGAACATGTGAGCAAAAGGCCAGCAAAAGGCC
AGGAACCGTAAAAAGGCCGCGTTGCTGGCGTTTTTCCATAGGCTCCGCCCCCCTGACGAGCATCACAAAA
ATCGACGCTCAAGTCAGAGGTGGCGAAACCCGACAGGACTATAAAGATACCAGGCGTTTCCCCCTGGAAG
CTCCCTCGTGCGCTCTCCTGTTCCGACCCTGCCGCTTACCGGATACCTGTCCGCCTTTCTCCCTTCGGGA
AGCGTGGCGCTTTCTCATAGCTCACGCTGTAGGTATCTCAGTTCGGTGTAGGTCGTTCGCTCCAAGCTGG
GCTGTGTGCACAAACCCCCCGTTCAGCCCGACCGCTGCGCCTTATCCGGTAACTATCGTCTTGAGTCCAA
CCCGGTAAGACACGACTTATCGCCACTGGCAGCAGCCACTGGTAACAGGATTAGCAGAGCGAGGTATGTA
GGCGGTGCTACAGAGTTCTTGAAGTGGTGGCCTAACTACGGCTACACTAGAAGAACAGTATTTGGTATCT
GCGCTCTGCTGAAGCCAGTTACCTTCGGAAAAAGAGTTGGTAGCTCTTGATCCGGCAAACAAACCACCGC
TGGTAGCGGTGGTTTTTTTGTTTGCAAGCAGCAGATTACGCGCAGAAAAAAAGGATCTCAAGAAGATCCT
TTGATCTTTTCTACGGGGTCTGACGCTCAGTGGAACGAAAACTCACGTTAAGGGATTTTGGTCATGAGAT
TATCAAAAAGGATCTTCACCTAGATCCTTTTAAATTAAAAATGAAGTTTTAAATCAATCTAAAGTATATA
TGAGTAAACTTGGTCTGACAGTTACCAATGCTTAATCAGTGAGGCACCTATCTCAGCGATCTGTCTATTT
CGTTCATCCATAGTTGCCTGACTCCCCGTCGTGTAGATAACTACGATACGGGAGGGCTTACCATCTGGCC
CCAGTGCTGCAATGATACCGCGAGACCCACGCTCACCGGCTCCAGATTTATCAGCAATAAACCAGCCAGC
CGGAAGGGCCGAGCGCAGAAGTGGTCCTGCAACTTTATCCGCCTCCATCCAGTCTATTAATTGTTGCCGG
GAAGCTAGAGTAAGTAGTTCGCCAGTTAATAGTTTGCGCAACGTTGTTGCCATTGCTACAGGCATCGTGG
TGTCACGCTCGTCGTTTGGTATGGCTTCATTCAGCTCCGGTTCCCAACGATCAAGGCGAGTTACATGATC
CCCCATGTTGTGCAAAAAAGCGGTTAGCTCCTTCGGTCCTCCGATCGTTGTCAGAAGTAAGTTGGCCGCA
GTGTTATCACTCATGGTTATGGCAGCACTGCATAATTCTCTTACTGTCATGCCATCCGTAAGATGCTTTT
CTGTGACTGGTGAGTACTCAACCAAGTCATTCTGAGAATAGTGTATGCGGCGACCGAGTTGCTCTTGCCC
GGCGTCAATACGGGATAATACCGCGCCACATAGCAGAACTTTAAAAGTGCTCATCATTGGAAAACGTTCT
TCGGGGCGAAAACTCTCAAGGATCTTACCGCTGTTGAGATCCAGTTCGATGTAACCCACTCGTGCACCCA
ACTGATCTTCAGCATCTTTTACTTTCACCAGCGTTTCTGGGTGAGCAAAAACAGGAAGGCAAAATGCCGC
AAAAAAGGGAATAAGGGCGACACGGAAATGTTGAATACTCATACTCTTCCTTTTTCAATATTATTGAAGC
ATTTATCAGGGTTATTGTCTCATGAGCGGATACATATTTGAATGTATTTAGAAAAATAAACAAATAGGGG
TTCCGCGCACATTTCCCCGAAAAGTGCCACCTGACGTCGACGGATCGGGAGATCTCCCGATCCCCTATGG
TGCACTCTCAGTACAATCTGCTCTGATGCCGCATAGTTAAGCCAGTATCTGCTCCCTGCTTGTGTGTTGG
AGGTCGCTGAGTAGTGCGCGAGCAAAATTTAAGCTACAACAAGGCAAGGCTTGACCGACAATTGCATGAA
GAATCTGCTTAGGGTTAGGCGTTTTGCGCTGCTTCGCGATGTACGGGCCAGATATACGCGTTGACATTGA
TTATTGACTAGTTATTAATAGTAATCAATTACGGGGTCATTAGTTCATAGCCCATATATGGAGTTCCGCG
TTACATAACTTACGGTAAATGGCCCGCCTGGCTGACCGCCCAACGACCCCCGCCCATTGACGTCAATAAT
GACGTATGTTCCCATAGTAACGCCAATAGGGACTTTCCATTGACGTCAATGGGTGGAGTATTTACGGTAA
ACTGCCCACTTGGCAGTACATCAAGTGTATCATATGCCAAGTACGCCCCCTATTGACGTCAATGACGGTA
AATGGCCCGCCTGGCATTATGCCCAGTACATGACCTTATGGGACTTTCCTACTTGGCAGTACATCTACGT
ATTAGTCATCGCTATTACCATGGTGATGCGGTTTTGGCAGTACATCAATGGGCGTGGATAGCGGTTTGAC
TCACGGGGATTTCCAAGTCTCCACCCCATTGACGTCAATGGGAGTTTGTTTTGGCACCAAAATCAACGGG
ACTTTCCAAAATGTCGTAACAACTCCGCCCCATTGACGCAAATGGGCGGTAGGCGTGTACGGTGGGAGGT
CTATATAAGCAGAGCTCTCTGGCTAACTAGAGAACCCACTGCTTACTGGCTTATCGAAATTAATACGACT
CACTATAGGGAGACCCAAGCTTGCGGCCGCCACCATGGGCAAGCCCATCCCCAACCCCCTGCTGGGCCTG
GACAGCACCGCTAGCATCCCGCTGCTGAACGCTAAACAGATTCTGGGACAGCTGGACGGCGGGAGCGTGG
CAGTCCTGCCTGTGGTCGACTCCACCAATCAGTACCTGCTGGATCGAATCGGCGAGCTGAAGAGTGGGGA
TGCTTGCATTGCAGAATATCAGCAGGCAGGGAGAGGAAGCAGAGGGAGGAAATGGTTCTCTCCTTTTGGA
GCTAACCTGTACCTGAGTATGTTTTGGCGCCTGAAGCGGGGACCAGCAGCAATCGGCCTGGGCCCGGTCA
TCGGAATTGTCATGGCAGAAGCGCTGCGAAAGCTGGGAGCAGACAAGGTGCGAGTCAAATGGCCCAATGA
CCTGTATCTGCAGGATAGAAAGCTGGCAGGCATCCTGGTGGAGCTGGCCGGAATAACAGGCGATGCTGCA
CAGATCGTCATTGGCGCCGGGATTAACGTGGCTATGAGGCGCGTGGAGGAAAGCGTGGTCAATCAGGGCT
GGATCACACTGCAGGAAGCAGGGATTAACCTGGACAGGAATACTCTGGCCGCTATGCTGATCCGAGAGCT
GCGGGCAGCCCTGGAACTGTTCGAGCAGGAAGGCCTGGCTCCATATCTGTCACGGTGGGAGAAGCTGGAT
AACTTCATCAATAGACCCGTGAAGCTGATCATTGGGGACAAAGAGATTTTCGGGATTAGCCGGGGGATTG
ATAAACAGGGAGCCCTGCTGCTGGAACAGGACGGAGTTATCAAACCCTGGATGGGCGGAGAAATCAGTCT
GCGGTCTGCCGAAAAGCTGCAGCTGCCTCCCCTGGAGCGCCTGACCCTGGACTAATAGCTCGAGCATGCA
TCTAGAGGGCCCTATTCTATAGTGTCACCTAAATGCTAGAGCTCGCTGATCAGCCTCGACTGTGCCTTCT
AGTTGCCAGCCATCTGTTGTTTGCCCCTCCCCCGTGCCTTCCTTGACCCTGGAAGGTGCCACTCCCACTG
TCCTTTCCTAATAAAATGAGGAAATTGCATCGCATTGTCTGAGTAGGTGTCATTCTATTCTGGGGGGTGG
GGTGGGGCAGGACAGCAAGGGGGAGGATTGGGAAGACAATAGCAGGCATGCTGGGGATGCGGTGGGCTCT
ATGGCTTCTGAGGCGGAAAGAACCAGCTGGGGCTCTAGGGGGTATCCCC
[124 nt withheld, positions 5650-5773]
C
[91 nt withheld, positions 5775-5865]
A
[49 nt withheld, positions 5867-5915]
CCTTTGACGTTGGAGTCCACGTTCTTT
[37 nt withheld, positions 5943-5979]
ACCCTATCTCGGTCTATTCTTTTGATTTATAAGGGATTTTGCCGATTTCGGCCTATTGGTTAAAAAATGA
GCTGATTTAACAAAAATTTAACGCGAATTAATTCTGTGGAATGTGTGTCAGTTAGGGTGTGGAAAGTCCC
CAGGCTCCCCAGCAGGCAGAAGTATGCAAAGCATGCATCTCAATTAGTCAGCAACCAGGTGTGGAAAGTC
CCCAGGCTCCCCAGCAGGCAGAAGTATGCAAAGCATGCATCTCAATTAGTCAGCAA
Features (pLannotate 1.2.2; 22 found; start..end, strand, type, name):
    243..1034    +  CDS            neo: KKA2_KLEPN - Also known as kan, nptII. Experimental evidence at protein level: Swiss-Prot protein existence level 1. Resistance to kanamycin, neomycin, paromomycin, ribostamycin, butirosin and gentamicin B. From Klebsiella pneumoniae.
   1058..1216    +  CDS            ble (fragment): BLE_KLEPN - Experimental evidence at protein level: Swiss-Prot protein existence level 1. Binding protein with a strong affinity to the bleomycin family of antibiotics. Binds to CL990; an antimitotic-antibiotic compound. From Klebsiella pneumoniae.
   1211..1332    +  polyA_signal   SV40 poly(A) signal: SV40 polyadenylation signal
   1405..1421    -  protein_bind   lac operator: The lac repressor binds to the lac operator to inhibit transcription in E. coli. This inhibition can be relieved by adding lactose or isopropyl-β-D-thiogalactopyranoside (IPTG). lac repressor encoded by lacI
   1429..1459    -  promoter       lac promoter: promoter for the E. coli lac operon
   1474..1495    -  protein_bind   CAP binding site: CAP binding activates transcription in the presence of cAMP. E. coli catabolite activator protein
   1508..1600    -  CDS            lacI (fragment): lac repressor; lacI; The lac repressor binds to the lac operator to inhibit transcription in E. coli. This inhibition can be relieved by adding lactose or isopropyl-β-D-thiogalactopyranoside (IPTG).
   1783..2371    -  rep_origin     ori: high-copy-number ColE1/pMB1/pBR322/pUC origin of replication
   2542..3402    -  CDS            AmpR: β-lactamase; bla; confers resistance to ampicillin, carbenicillin, and related antibiotics
   3403..3507    -  promoter       AmpR promoter: bla
   3566..3618    -  misc_feature   bom (fragment): basis of mobility region from pBR322
   3773..4152    +  enhancer       CMV enhancer: human cytomegalovirus immediate early enhancer
   4153..4356    +  promoter       CMV promoter: human cytomegalovirus (CMV) immediate early promoter
   4352..4385    +  LTR            5' LTR (truncated) (fragment): truncated 5' long terminal repeat (LTR) from HIV-1
   4401..4419    +  promoter       T7 promoter: promoter for bacteriophage T7 RNA polymerase
   4496..5266    +  CDS            miniTurbo: N-terminally truncated mutant of the E. coli biotin ligase BioID engineered for improved catalytic efficiency (Branon et al., 2018)
   5273..5299    +  CDS            NES: nuclear export signal from the HIV Rev protein (Fischer et al., 1995)
   5336..5354    -  promoter       SP6 promoter: promoter for bacteriophage SP6 RNA polymerase
   5380..5604    +  polyA_signal   bGH poly(A) signal: bovine growth hormone polyadenylation signal
   5608..5629    +  promoter       SV40 promoter (fragment): SV40 enhancer and early promoter
   5650..6078    +  rep_origin     f1 ori (sequence partly withheld): f1 bacteriophage origin of replication; arrow indicates direction of (+) strand synthesis
   6092..176     +  promoter       SV40 promoter (across the origin): SV40 enhancer and early promoter
