[The description below was written by a language model from this plasmid's Addgene catalogue record and pLannotate feature annotations shown in this document.]
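Description:
V5-miniTurbo-NES_pCDNA3 is a mammalian expression plasmid of about 6.2 kb, built on the pCDNA3 backbone, that produces the engineered biotin ligase miniTurbo in the cytosol of transfected cells. It is maintained in E. coli as a high-copy plasmid through a ColE1/pUC-type origin and selected with ampicillin via the β-lactamase gene. An f1 origin is also present. For selection in mammalian cells the backbone carries a neomycin/kanamycin phosphotransferase gene driven by the SV40 early promoter and terminated by an SV40 polyadenylation signal. This cassette would allow G418 selection of stable lines.

The payload is transcribed from the human CMV immediate-early enhancer and promoter and terminated by the bovine growth hormone polyadenylation signal. Flanking T7 and SP6 promoters, standard in pCDNA3, bracket the insert. The coding region is miniTurbo, a mutant of E. coli BirA lacking residues 1–63 and carrying twelve point substitutions (among them R118S) that were selected for higher catalytic efficiency. It is followed directly by the HIV Rev nuclear export signal, which keeps the enzyme out of the nucleus. The name and stated purpose indicate an N-terminal V5 epitope tag for detection. The automated feature table does not annotate the tag separately, although there is unannotated space upstream of the miniTurbo coding sequence where it would sit. The cloning sites are not recorded.

The construct is used for proximity labeling in living cells. When biotin is supplied, miniTurbo promiscuously biotinylates nearby proteins, which can then be captured with streptavidin and identified. The cytosolic version typically serves as a compartment-wide reference or as a control for targeted fusions.
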