Addgene plasmid #107170: V5-miniTurbo-NES_pCDNA3
Purpose: expresses V5-tagged miniTurbo in the mammalian cytosol
Depositing lab: Alice Ting. Depositing organization: Stanford University. Publication: Efficient proximity labeling in living cells and organisms with TurboID. Branon TC, Bosch JA, Sanchez AD, Udeshi ND, Svinkina T, Carr SA, Feldman JL, Perrimon N, Ting AY. Nat Biotechnol. 2018 Aug 20. pii: nbt.4201. doi: 10.1038/nbt.4201. PubMed 30125270.
Backbone
  Vector backbone: pCDNA3
  Vector type: Mammalian Expression
Growth in bacteria
  Bacterial resistance: Ampicillin, 100 μg/mL
  Growth temperature: 37°C
  Growth strain: DH5alpha
  Copy number: High Copy
Gene/Insert
  Gene/Insert name: miniTurbo (BirA mutant)
  Mutation: aa1-63 deleted; Q65P, I87V, R118S, E140K, Q141R, S150G, L151P, V160A, T192A, K194I, M209V, I305V
  Cloning method: Restriction Enzyme; 5′ cloning site unknown (unknown if destroyed); 3′ cloning site unknown (unknown if destroyed)
Terms and licenses: Academic/Nonprofit Terms; Industry Terms: Not Available to Industry
Depositor comments: Please visit https://www.biorxiv.org/content/early/2017/10/02/196980 for BioRxiv preprint
How to cite: V5-miniTurbo-NES_pCDNA3 was a gift from Alice Ting (Addgene plasmid # 107170 ; http://n2t.net/addgene:107170 ; RRID:Addgene_107170)
